>Addgene plasmid #117144 | pKLV2-U6(gDmap1 v5)-PGK-Puro-BFP | depositor full sequence | sequence record 220728 | pKLV2-U6(gDmap1 v5)-PGK-Puro-BFP sequence 8649 bps
CTAAATTGTAAGCGTTAATATTTTGTTAAAATTCGCGTTAAATTTTTGTTAAATCAGCTCATTTTTTAAC
CAATAGGCCGAAATCGGCAAAATCCCTTATAAATCAAAAGAATAGACCGAGATAGGGT
[37 nt withheld, positions 129-165]
AAAGAACGTGGACTCCAACGTCAAAGG
[49 nt withheld, positions 193-241]
T
[91 nt withheld, positions 243-333]
G
[124 nt withheld, positions 335-458]
CCCATTCGCCATTCAGGCTGCGCAACTGTTGGGAAGGGCGATCGGTGCGGGCCTCTTCGCTATTACGCCA
GCTGGCGAAAGGGGGATGTGCTGCAAGGCGATTAAGTTGGGTAACGCCAGGGTTTTCCCAGTCACGACGT
TGTAAAACGACGGCCAGTGAGCGCGCGTAATACGACTCACTATAGGGCGAATTGACTAGTACATAACTTA
CGGTAAATGGCCCGCCTGGCTGACCGCCCAACGACCCCCGCCCATTGACGTCAATAATGACGTATGTTCC
CATAGTAACGCCAATAGGGACTTTCCATTGACGTCAATGGGTGGAGTATTTACGGTAAACTGCCCACTTG
GCAGTACATCAAGTGTATCATATGCCAAGTACGCCCCCTATTGACGTCAATGACGGTAAATGGCCCGCCT
GGCATTATGCCCAGTACATGACCTTATGGGACTTTCCTACTTGGCAGTACATCTACGTATTAGTCATCGC
TATTACCATGGTGATGCGGTTTTGGCAGTACATCAATGGGCGTGGATAGCGGTTTGACTCACGGGGATTT
CCAAGTCTCCACCCCATTGACGTCAATGGGAGTTTGTTTTGGCACCAAAATCAACGGGACTTTCCAAAAT
GTCGTAACAACTCCGCCCCATTGACGCAAATGGGCGGTAGGCGTGTACGGTGGGAGGTCTATATAAGCAG
CGCGTTTTGCCTGTACTGGGTCTCTCTGGTTAGACCAGATCTGAGCCTGGGAGCTCTCTGGCTAACTAGG
GAACCCACTGCTTAAGCCTCAATAAAGCTTGCCTTGAGTGCTTCAAGTAGTGTGTGCCCGTCTGTTGTGT
GACTCTGGTAACTAGAGATCCCTCAGACCCTTTTAGTCAGTGTGGAAAATCTCTAGCAGTGGCGCCCGAA
CAGGGACTTGAAAGCGAAAGGGAAACCAGAGGAGCTCTCTCGACGCAGGACTCGGCTTGCTGAAGCGCGC
ACGGCAAGAGGCGAGGGGCGGCGACTGGTGAGTACGCCAAAAATTTTGACTAGCGGAGGCTAGAAGGAGA
GAGATGGGTGCGAGAGCGTCAGTATTAAGCGGGGGAGAATTAGATCGCGATGGGAAAAAATTCGGTTAAG
GCCAGGGGGAAAGAAAAAATATAAATTAAAACATATAGTATGGGCAAGCAGGGAGCTAGAACGATTCGCA
GTTAATCCTGGCCTGTTAGAAACATCAGAAGGCTGTAGACAAATACTGGGACAGCTACAACCATCCCTTC
AGACAGGATCAGAAGAACTTAGATCATTATATAATACAGTAGCAACCCTCTATTGTGTGCATCAAAGGAT
AGAGATAAAAGACACCAAGGAAGCTTTAGACAAGATAGAGGAAGAGCAAAACAAAAGTAAGACCACCGCA
CAGCAAGCGGCCGGCCGCGCTGATCTTCAGACCTGGAGGAGGAGATATGAGGGACAATTGGAGAAGTGAA
TTATATAAATATAAAGTAGTAAAAATTGAACCATTAGGAGTAGCACCCACCAAGGCAAAGAGAAGAGTGG
TGCAGAGAGAAAAAAGAGCAGTGGGAATAGGAGCTTTGTTCCTTGGGTTCTTGGGAGCAGCAGGAAGCAC
TATGGGCGCAGCGTCAATGACGCTGACGGTACAGGCCAGACAATTATTGTCTGGTATAGTGCAGCAGCAG
AACAATTTGCTGAGGGCTATTGAGGCGCAACAGCATCTGTTGCAACTCACAGTCTGGGGCATCAAGCAGC
TCCAGGCAAGAATCCTGGCTGTGGAAAGATACCTAAAGGATCAACAGCTCCTGGGGATTTGGGGTTGCTC
TGGAAAACTCATTTGCACCACTGCTGTGCCTTGGAATGCTAGTTGGAGTAATAAATCTCTGGAACAGATT
TGGAATCACACGACCTGGATGGAGTGGGACAGAGAAATTAACAATTACACAAGCTTAATACACTCCTTAA
TTGAAGAATCGCAAAACCAGCAAGAAAAGAATGAACAAGAATTATTGGAATTAGATAAATGGGCAAGTTT
GTGGAATTGGTTTAACATAACAAATTGGCTGTGGTATATAAAATTATTCATAATGATAGTAGGAGGCTTG
GTAGGTTTAAGAATAGTTTTTGCTGTACTTTCTATAGTGAATAGAGTTAGGCAGGGATATTCACCATTAT
CGTTTCAGACCCACCTCCCAACCCCGAGGGGACCCGACAGGCCCGAAGGAATAGAAGAAGAAGGTGGAGA
GAGAGACAGAGACAGATCCATTCGATTAGTGAACGGATCGGCACTGCGTGCGCCAATTCTGCAGACAAAT
GGCAGTATTCATCCACAATTTTAAAAGAAAAGGGGGGATTGGGGGGTACAGTGCAGGGGAAAGAATAGTA
GACATAATAGCAACAGACATACAAACTAAAGAATTACAAAAACAAATTACAAAAATTCAAAATTTTCGGG
TTTATTACAGGGACAGCAGAGATCCAGTTTGGTTAGTACCGGGCCCTACGCGTCCAAGGTCGGGCAGGAA
GAGGGCCTATTTCCCATGATTCCTTCATATTTGCATATACGATACAAGGCTGTTAGAGAGATAATTAGAA
TTAATTTGACTGTAAACACAAAGATATTAGTACAAAATACGTGACGTAGAAAGTAATAATTTCTTGGGTA
GTTTGCAGTTTTAAAATTATGTTTTAAAATGGACTATCATATGCTTACCGTAACTTGAAAGTATTTCGAT
TTCTTGGCTTTATATATCTTGTGGAAAGGACGAAACACCGTCCAAGAAGGTTCGCCCTGTTTAAGAGCTA
TGCTGGAAACAGCATAGCAAGTTTAAATAAGGCTAGTCCGTTATCAACTTGAAAAAGTGGCACCGAGTCG
GTGCTTTTTTTGGATCCAATTCTACCGGGTAGGGGAGGCGCTTTTCCCAAGGCAGTCTGGAGCATGCGCT
TTAGCAGCCCCGCTGGGCACTTGGCGCTACACAAGTGGCCTCTGGCCTCGCACACATTCCACATCCACCG
GTAGGCGCCAACCGGCTCCGTTCTTTGGTGGCCCCTTCGCGCCACCTTCTACTCCTCCCCTAGTCAGGAA
GTTCCCCCCCGCCCCGCAGCTCGCGTCGTGCAGGACGTGACAAATGGAAGTAGCACGTCTCACTAGTCTC
GTGCAGATGGACAGCACCGCTGAGCAATGGAAGCGGGTAGGCCTTTGGGGCAGCGGCCAATAGCAGCTTT
GCTCCTTCGCTTTCTGGGCTCAGAGGCTGGGAAGGGGTGGGTCCGGGGGCGGGCTCAGGGGCGGGCTCAG
GGGCGGGGCGGGCGCCCGAAGGTCCTCCGGAGGCCCGGCATTCTGCACGCTTCAAAAGCGCACGTCTGCC
GCGCTGTTCTCCTCTTCCTCATCTCCGGGCCTTTCGACCTGCATCCATCTAGATCTCGAGCAGCTGAAGC
TTACCATGACCGAGTACAAGCCCACGGTGCGCCTCGCCACCCGCGACGACGTCCCCAGGGCCGTACGCAC
CCTCGCCGCCGCGTTCGCCGACTACCCCGCCACGCGCCACACCGTCGATCCGGACCGCCACATCGAGCGG
GTCACCGAGCTGCAAGAACTCTTCCTCACGCGCGTCGGGCTCGACATCGGCAAGGTGTGGGTCGCGGACG
ACGGCGCCGCGGTGGCGGTCTGGACCACGCCGGAGAGCGTCGAAGCGGGGGCGGTGTTCGCCGAGATCGG
CCCGCGCATGGCCGAGTTGAGCGGTTCCCGGCTGGCCGCGCAGCAACAGATGGAAGGCCTCCTGGCGCCG
CACCGGCCCAAGGAGCCCGCGTGGTTCCTGGCCACCGTCGGCGTCTCGCCCGACCACCAGGGCAAGGGTC
TGGGCAGCGCCGTCGTGCTCCCCGGAGTGGAGGCGGCCGAGCGCGCCGGGGTGCCCGCCTTCCTGGAGAC
CTCCGCGCCCCGCAACCTCCCCTTCTACGAGCGGCTCGGCTTCACCGTCACCGCCGACGTCGAGGTGCCC
GAAGGACCGCGCACCTGGTGCATGACCCGCAAGCCCGGTGCCGGCGGCGGGTCCGGAGGAGAGGGCAGAG
GAAGTCTCCTAACATGCGGTGACGTGGAGGAGAATCCTGGCCCAATGAGCGAGCTGATTAAGGAGAACAT
GCACATGAAGCTGTACATGGAGGGCACCGTGGACAACCATCACTTCAAGTGCACATCCGAGGGCGAAGGC
AAGCCCTACGAGGGCACCCAGACCATGAGAATCAAGGTGGTCGAGGGCGGCCCTCTCCCCTTCGCCTTCG
ACATCCTGGCTACTAGCTTCCTCTACGGCAGCAAGACCTTCATCAACCACACCCAGGGCATCCCCGACTT
CTTCAAGCAGTCCTTCCCTGAGGGCTTCACATGGGAGAGAGTCACCACATACGAGGACGGGGGCGTGCTG
ACCGCTACCCAGGACACCAGCCTCCAGGACGGCTGCCTCATCTACAACGTCAAGATCAGAGGGGTGAACT
TCACATCCAACGGCCCTGTGATGCAGAAGAAAACACTCGGCTGGGAGGCCTTCACCGAGACGCTGTACCC
CGCTGACGGCGGCCTGGAAGGCAGAAACGACATGGCCCTGAAGCTCGTGGGCGGGAGCCATCTGATCGCA
AACATCAAGACCACATATAGATCCAAGAAACCCGCTAAGAACCTCAAGATGCCTGGCGTCTACTATGTGG
ACTACAGACTGGAAAGAATCAAGGAGGCCAACAACGAGACCTACGTCGAGCAGCACGAGGTGGCAGTGGC
CAGATACTGCGACCTCCCTAGCAAACTGGGGCACAAGCTTAATTGAGCGGCCGCTCAACCTCTGGATTAC
AAAATTTGTGAAAGATTGACTGGTATTCTTAACTATGTTGCTCCTTTTACGCTATGTGGATACGCTGCTT
TAATGCCTTTGTATCATGCTATTGCTTCCCGTATGGCTTTCATTTTCTCCTCCTTGTATAAATCCTGGTT
GCTGTCTCTTTATGAGGAGTTGTGGCCCGTTGTCAGGCAACGTGGCGTGGTGTGCACTGTGTTTGCTGAC
GCAACCCCCACTGGTTGGGGCATTGCCACCACCTGTCAGCTCCTTTCCGGGACTTTCGCTTTCCCCCTCC
CTATTGCCACGGCGGAACTCATCGCCGCCTGCCTTGCCCGCTGCTGGACAGGGGCTCGGCTGTTGGGCAC
TGACAATTCCGTGGTGTTGTCGGGGAAATCATCGTCCTTTCCTTGGCTGCTCGCCTGTGTTGCCACCTGG
ATTCTGCGCGGGACGTCCTTCTGCTACGTCCCTTCGGCCCTCAATCCAGCGGACCTTCCTTCCCGCGGCC
TGCTGCCGGCTCTGCGGCCTCTTCCGCGTCTACGCCTTCGCCCTCAGACGAGTCGGATCTCCCTTTGGGC
CGCCTCCCCGCAGGTACCTTTAAGACCAATGACTTACAAGGCAGCTGTAGATCTTAGCCACTTTTTAAAA
GAAAAGGGGGGACTGGAAGGGCTAATTCACTCCCAAAGAAGTCAAGATCTGCTTTTTGCCTGTACTGGGT
CTCTCTGGTTAGACCAGAGTCTCTCTGGTTAGACCAGATCTGAGCCTGGGAGCTCTCTGGCTAACTAGGG
AACCCACTGCTTAAGCCTCAATAAAGCTTGCCTTGAGTGCTTCAAGTAGTGTGTGCCCGTCTGTTGTGTG
ACTCTGGTAACTAGAGATCCCTCAGACCCTTTTAGTCAGTGTGGAAAATCTCTAGCAGTTTAAACCCGCT
GATCAGCCTCGACTGTGCCTTCTAGTTGCCAGCCATCTGTTGTTTGCCCCTCCCCCGTGCCTTCCTTGAC
CCTGGAAGGTGCCACTCCCACTGTCCTTTCCTAATAAAATGAGGAAATTGCATCGCATTGTCTGAGTAGG
TGTCATTCTATTCTGGGGGGTGGGGTGGGGCAGGACAGCAAGGGGGAGGATTGGGAAGTCAATAGCAGGC
ATGCTGGGGATGCGGTGGGCTCTATGGGCGGCCGTTAATTAAGCTTTTGTTCCCTTTAGTGAGGGTTAAT
TGCGCGCTTGGCGTAATCATGGTCATAGCTGTTTCCTGTGTGAAATTGTTATCCGCTCACAATTCCACAC
AACATACGAGCCGGAAGCATAAAGTGTAAAGCCTGGGGTGCCTAATGAGTGAGCTAACTCACATTAATTG
CGTTGCGCTCACTGCCCGCTTTCCAGTCGGGAAACCTGTCGTGCCAGCTGCATTAATGAATCGGCCAACG
CGCGGGGAGAGGCGGTTTGCGTATTGGGCGCTCTTCCGCTTCCTCGCTCACTGACTCGCTGCGCTCGGTC
GTTCGGCTGCGGCGAGCGGTATCAGCTCACTCAAAGGCGGTAATACGGTTATCCACAGAATCAGGGGATA
ACGCAGGAAAGAACATGTGAGCAAAAGGCCAGCAAAAGGCCAGGAACCGTAAAAAGGCCGCGTTGCTGGC
GTTTTTCCATAGGCTCCGCCCCCCTGACGAGCATCACAAAAATCGACGCTCAAGTCAGAGGTGGCGAAAC
CCGACAGGACTATAAAGATACCAGGCGTTTCCCCCTGGAAGCTCCCTCGTGCGCTCTCCTGTTCCGACCC
TGCCGCTTACCGGATACCTGTCCGCCTTTCTCCCTTCGGGAAGCGTGGCGCTTTCTCATAGCTCACGCTG
TAGGTATCTCAGTTCGGTGTAGGTCGTTCGCTCCAAGCTGGGCTGTGTGCACGAACCCCCCGTTCAGCCC
GACCGCTGCGCCTTATCCGGTAACTATCGTCTTGAGTCCAACCCGGTAAGACACGACTTATCGCCACTGG
CAGCAGCCACTGGTAACAGGATTAGCAGAGCGAGGTATGTAGGCGGTGCTACAGAGTTCTTGAAGTGGTG
GCCTAACTACGGCTACACTAGAAGGACAGTATTTGGTATCTGCGCTCTGCTGAAGCCAGTTACCTTCGGA
AAAAGAGTTGGTAGCTCTTGATCCGGCAAACAAACCACCGCTGGTAGCGGTGGTTTTTTTGTTTGCAAGC
AGCAGATTACGCGCAGAAAAAAAGGATCTCAAGAAGATCCTTTGATCTTTTCTACGGGGTCTGACGCTCA
GTGGAACGAAAACTCACGTTAAGGGATTTTGGTCATGAGATTATCAAAAAGGATCTTCACCTAGATCCTT
TTAAATTAAAAATGAAGTTTTAAATCAATCTAAAGTATATATGAGTAAACTTGGTCTGACAGTTACCAAT
GCTTAATCAGTGAGGCACCTATCTCAGCGATCTGTCTATTTCGTTCATCCATAGTTGCCTGACTCCCCGT
CGTGTAGATAACTACGATACGGGAGGGCTTACCATCTGGCCCCAGTGCTGCAATGATACCGCGAGACCCA
CGCTCACCGGCTCCAGATTTATCAGCAATAAACCAGCCAGCCGGAAGGGCCGAGCGCAGAAGTGGTCCTG
CAACTTTATCCGCCTCCATCCAGTCTATTAATTGTTGCCGGGAAGCTAGAGTAAGTAGTTCGCCAGTTAA
TAGTTTGCGCAACGTTGTTGCCATTGCTACAGGCATCGTGGTGTCACGCTCGTCGTTTGGTATGGCTTCA
TTCAGCTCCGGTTCCCAACGATCAAGGCGAGTTACATGATCCCCCATGTTGTGCAAAAAAGCGGTTAGCT
CCTTCGGTCCTCCGATCGTTGTCAGAAGTAAGTTGGCCGCAGTGTTATCACTCATGGTTATGGCAGCACT
GCATAATTCTCTTACTGTCATGCCATCCGTAAGATGCTTTTCTGTGACTGGTGAGTACTCAACCAAGTCA
TTCTGAGAATAGTGTATGCGGCGACCGAGTTGCTCTTGCCCGGCGTCAATACGGGATAATACCGCGCCAC
ATAGCAGAACTTTAAAAGTGCTCATCATTGGAAAACGTTCTTCGGGGCGAAAACTCTCAAGGATCTTACC
GCTGTTGAGATCCAGTTCGATGTAACCCACTCGTGCACCCAACTGATCTTCAGCATCTTTTACTTTCACC
AGCGTTTCTGGGTGAGCAAAAACAGGAAGGCAAAATGCCGCAAAAAAGGGAATAAGGGCGACACGGAAAT
GTTGAATACTCATACTCTTCCTTTTTCAATATTATTGAAGCATTTATCAGGGTTATTGTCTCATGAGCGG
ATACATATTTGAATGTATTTAGAAAAATAAACAAATAGGGGTTCCGCGCACATTTCCCCGAAAAGTGCCA
C
Features (pLannotate 1.2.2; 28 found; start..end, strand, type, name):
     30..458     -  rep_origin     f1 ori (sequence partly withheld): f1 bacteriophage origin of replication; arrow indicates direction of (+) strand synthesis
    463..618     -  CDS            lacZα (fragment): LacZα fragment of β-galactosidase; lacZ fragment
    626..644     +  promoter       T7 promoter: promoter for bacteriophage T7 RNA polymerase
    658..958     +  enhancer       CMV enhancer: human cytomegalovirus immediate early enhancer
    959..1158    +  promoter       CMV promoter: human cytomegalovirus (CMV) immediate early promoter
   1176..1356    +  LTR            5' LTR (truncated): truncated 5' long terminal repeat (LTR) from HIV-1
   1403..1528    +  misc_feature   HIV-1 Ψ: packaging signal of human immunodeficiency virus type 1
   1512..1850    +  CDS            HIV-1 gag (fragment): gag protein from human immunodeficiency virus 1; gag
   2027..2260    +  misc_feature   RRE: The Rev response element (RRE) of HIV-1 allows for Rev-dependent mRNA export from the nucleus to the cytoplasm.
   2637..2737    +  CDS            Rev (fragment): human immunodeficiency virus 1 (HIV-1) Rev protein; rev; enhances nuclear export of unspliced and incompletely spliced viral mRNAs
   2787..2904    +  misc_feature   cPPT/CTS: central polypurine tract and central termination sequence of HIV-1
   2979..3219    +  promoter       U6 promoter: RNA polymerase III promoter for human U6 snRNA
   3265..3332    +  misc_RNA       tracrRNA (fragment): trans-activating CRISPR RNA for the Streptococcus pyogenes CRISPR/Cas9 system
   3355..3854    +  promoter       PGK promoter: mouse phosphoglycerate kinase 1 promoter
   3894..4490    +  CDS            PuroR (fragment): puromycin N-acetyltransferase; pac from Streptomyces; confers resistance to puromycin
   4563..5261    +  CDS            TagBFP: TagBFP is a basic (constitutively fluorescent) blue fluorescent protein published in 2008, derived from Entacmaea quadricolor. It is reported to be a very rapidly-maturing monomer with very low acid sensitivity.
   5273..5859    +  misc_feature   WPRE: woodchuck hepatitis virus posttranscriptional regulatory element
   5853..5999    +  CDS            nef (fragment): NEF_HV1LA - Experimental evidence at protein level: Swiss-Prot protein existence level 1. Extracellular Nef protein targets CD4(+) T-lymphocytes for apoptosis by interacting with CXCR4 surface receptors. From Human immunodeficiency virus type 1 group M subtype B (isolate Lai) (HIV-1).
   6007..6185    +  LTR            5' LTR (truncated): truncated 5' long terminal repeat (LTR) from HIV-1
   6211..6322    +  polyA_signal   bGH poly(A) signal: bovine growth hormone polyadenylation signal
   6461..6479    -  promoter       T3 promoter: promoter for bacteriophage T3 RNA polymerase
   6524..6540    -  protein_bind   lac operator: The lac repressor binds to the lac operator to inhibit transcription in E. coli. This inhibition can be relieved by adding lactose or isopropyl-β-D-thiogalactopyranoside (IPTG). lac repressor encoded by lacI
   6548..6578    -  promoter       lac promoter: promoter for the E. coli lac operon
   6593..6614    -  protein_bind   CAP binding site: CAP binding activates transcription in the presence of cAMP. E. coli catabolite activator protein
   6627..6719    -  CDS            lacI (fragment): lac repressor; lacI; The lac repressor binds to the lac operator to inhibit transcription in E. coli. This inhibition can be relieved by adding lactose or isopropyl-β-D-thiogalactopyranoside (IPTG).
   6902..7490    -  rep_origin     ori: high-copy-number ColE1/pMB1/pBR322/pUC origin of replication
   7661..8521    -  CDS            AmpR: β-lactamase; bla; confers resistance to ampicillin, carbenicillin, and related antibiotics
   8522..8626    -  promoter       AmpR promoter: bla
