>Addgene plasmid #117144 | pKLV2-U6(gDmap1 v5)-PGK-Puro-BFP | addgene full sequence | sequence record 233167 | Addgene NGS Result
CTAAATTGTAAGCGTTAATATTTTGTTAAAATTCGCGTTAAATTTTTGTTAAATCAGCTCATTTTTTAAC
CAATAGGCCGAAATCGGCAAAATCCCTTATAAATCAAAAGAATAGACCGAGATAGGGT
[37 nt withheld, positions 129-165]
AAAGAACGTGGACTCCAACGTCAAAGG
[49 nt withheld, positions 193-241]
T
[91 nt withheld, positions 243-333]
G
[124 nt withheld, positions 335-458]
CCCATTCGCCATTCAGGCTGCGCAACTGTTGGGAAGGGCGATCGGTGCGGGCCTCTTCGCTATTACGCCA
GCTGGCGAAAGGGGGATGTGCTGCAAGGCGATTAAGTTGGGTAACGCCAGGGTTTTCCCAGTCACGACGT
TGTAAAACGACGGCCAGTGAGCGCGCGTAATACGACTCACTATAGGGCGAATTGACTAGTACATAACTTA
CGGTAAATGGCCCGCCTGGCTGACCGCCCAACGACCCCCGCCCATTGACGTCAATAATGACGTATGTTCC
CATAGTAACGCCAATAGGGACTTTCCATTGACGTCAATGGGTGGAGTATTTACGGTAAACTGCCCACTTG
GCAGTACATCAAGTGTATCATATGCCAAGTACGCCCCCTATTGACGTCAATGACGGTAAATGGCCCGCCT
GGCATTATGCCCAGTACATGACCTTATGGGACTTTCCTACTTGGCAGTACATCTACGTATTAGTCATCGC
TATTACCATGGTGATGCGGTTTTGGCAGTACATCAATGGGCGTGGATAGCGGTTTGACTCACGGGGATTT
CCAAGTCTCCACCCCATTGACGTCAATGGGAGTTTGTTTTGGCACCAAAATCAACGGGACTTTCCAAAAT
GTCGTAACAACTCCGCCCCATTGACGCAAATGGGCGGTAGGCGTGTACGGTGGGAGGTCTATATAAGCAG
CGCGTTTTGCCTGTACTGGGTCTCTCTGGTTAGACCAGATCTGAGCCTGGGAGCTCTCTGGCTAACTAGG
GAACCCACTGCTTAAGCCTCAATAAAGCTTGCCTTGAGTGCTTCAAGTAGTGTGTGCCCGTCTGTTGTGT
GACTCTGGTAACTAGAGATCCCTCAGACCCTTTTAGTCAGTGTGGAAAATCTCTAGCAGTGGCGCCCGAA
CAGGGACTTGAAAGCGAAAGGGAAACCAGAGGAGCTCTCTCGACGCAGGACTCGGCTTGCTGAAGCGCGC
ACGGCAAGAGGCGAGGGGCGGCGACTGGTGAGTACGCCAAAAATTTTGACTAGCGGAGGCTAGAAGGAGA
GAGATGGGTGCGAGAGCGTCAGTATTAAGCGGGGGAGAATTAGATCGCGATGGGAAAAAATTCGGTTAAG
GCCAGGGGGAAAGAAAAAATATAAATTAAAACATATAGTATGGGCAAGCAGGGAGCTAGAACGATTCGCA
GTTAATCCTGGCCTGTTAGAAACATCAGAAGGCTGTAGACAAATACTGGGACAGCTACAACCATCCCTTC
AGACAGGATCAGAAGAACTTAGATCATTATATAATACAGTAGCAACCCTCTATTGTGTGCATCAAAGGAT
AGAGATAAAAGACACCAAGGAAGCTTTAGACAAGATAGAGGAAGAGCAAAACAAAAGTAAGACCACCGCA
CAGCAAGCGGCCGGCCGCGCTGATCTTCAGACCTGGAGGAGGAGATATGAGGGACAATTGGAGAAGTGAA
TTATATAAATATAAAGTAGTAAAAATTGAACCATTAGGAGTAGCACCCACCAAGGCAAAGAGAAGAGTGG
TGCAGAGAGAAAAAAGAGCAGTGGGAATAGGAGCTTTGTTCCTTGGGTTCTTGGGAGCAGCAGGAAGCAC
TATGGGCGCAGCGTCAATGACGCTGACGGTACAGGCCAGACAATTATTGTCTGGTATAGTGCAGCAGCAG
AACAATTTGCTGAGGGCTATTGAGGCGCAACAGCATCTGTTGCAACTCACAGTCTGGGGCATCAAGCAGC
TCCAGGCAAGAATCCTGGCTGTGGAAAGATACCTAAAGGATCAACAGCTCCTGGGGATTTGGGGTTGCTC
TGGAAAACTCATTTGCACCACTGCTGTGCCTTGGAATGCTAGTTGGAGTAATAAATCTCTGGAACAGATT
TGGAATCACACGACCTGGATGGAGTGGGACAGAGAAATTAACAATTACACAAGCTTAATACACTCCTTAA
TTGAAGAATCGCAAAACCAGCAAGAAAAGAATGAACAAGAATTATTGGAATTAGATAAATGGGCAAGTTT
GTGGAATTGGTTTAACATAACAAATTGGCTGTGGTATATAAAATTATTCATAATGATAGTAGGAGGCTTG
GTAGGTTTAAGAATAGTTTTTGCTGTACTTTCTATAGTGAATAGAGTTAGGCAGGGATATTCACCATTAT
CGTTTCAGACCCACCTCCCAACCCCGAGGGGACCCGACAGGCCCGAAGGAATAGAAGAAGAAGGTGGAGA
GAGAGACAGAGACAGATCCATTCGATTAGTGAACGGATCGGCACTGCGTGCGCCAATTCTGCAGACAAAT
GGCAGTATTCATCCACAATTTTAAAAGAAAAGGGGGGATTGGGGGGTACAGTGCAGGGGAAAGAATAGTA
GACATAATAGCAACAGACATACAAACTAAAGAATTACAAAAACAAATTACAAAAATTCAAAATTTTCGGG
TTTATTACAGGGACAGCAGAGATCCAGTTTGGTTAGTACCGGGCCCTACGCGTCCAAGGTCGGGCAGGAA
GAGGGCCTATTTCCCATGATTCCTTCATATTTGCATATACGATACAAGGCTGTTAGAGAGATAATTAGAA
TTAATTTGACTGTAAACACAAAGATATTAGTACAAAATACGTGACGTAGAAAGTAATAATTTCTTGGGTA
GTTTGCAGTTTTAAAATTATGTTTTAAAATGGACTATCATATGCTTACCGTAACTTGAAAGTATTTCGAT
TTCTTGGCTTTATATATCTTGTGGAAAGGACGAAACACCGTCCAAGAAGGTTCGCCCTGTTTAAGAGCTA
TGCTGGAAACAGCATAGCAAGTTTAAATAAGGCTAGTCCGTTATCAACTTGAAAAAGTGGCACCGAGTCG
GTGCTTTTTTTGGATCCAATTCTACCGGGTAGGGGAGGCGCTTTTCCCAAGGCAGTCTGGAGCATGCGCT
TTAGCAGCCCCGCTGGGCACTTGGCGCTACACAAGTGGCCTCTGGCCTCGCACACATTCCACATCCACCG
GTAGGCGCCAACCGGCTCCGTTCTTTGGTGGCCCCTTCGCGCCACCTTCTACTCCTCCCCTAGTCAGGAA
GTTCCCCCCCGCCCCGCAGCTCGCGTCGTGCAGGACGTGACAAATGGAAGTAGCACGTCTCACTAGTCTC
GTGCAGATGGACAGCACCGCTGAGCAATGGAAGCGGGTAGGCCTTTGGGGCAGCGGCCAATAGCAGCTTT
GCTCCTTCGCTTTCTGGGCTCAGAGGCTGGGAAGGGGTGGGTCCGGGGGCGGGCTCAGGGGCGGGCTCAG
GGGCGGGGCGGGCGCCCGAAGGTCCTCCGGAGGCCCGGCATTCTGCACGCTTCAAAAGCGCACGTCTGCC
GCGCTGTTCTCCTCTTCCTCATCTCCGGGCCTTTCGACCTGCATCCATCTAGATCTCGAGCAGCTGAAGC
TTACCATGACCGAGTACAAGCCCACGGTGCGCCTCGCCACCCGCGACGACGTCCCCAGGGCCGTACGCAC
CCTCGCCGCCGCGTTCGCCGACTACCCCGCCACGCGCCACACCGTCGATCCGGACCGCCACATCGAGCGG
GTCACCGAGCTGCAAGAACTCTTCCTCACGCGCGTCGGGCTCGACATCGGCAAGGTGTGGGTCGCGGACG
ACGGCGCCGCGGTGGCGGTCTGGACCACGCCGGAGAGCGTCGAAGCGGGGGCGGTGTTCGCCGAGATCGG
CCCGCGCATGGCCGAGTTGAGCGGTTCCCGGCTGGCCGCGCAGCAACAGATGGAAGGCCTCCTGGCGCCG
CACCGGCCCAAGGAGCCCGCGTGGTTCCTGGCCACCGTCGGCGTCTCGCCCGACCACCAGGGCAAGGGTC
TGGGCAGCGCCGTCGTGCTCCCCGGAGTGGAGGCGGCCGAGCGCGCCGGGGTGCCCGCCTTCCTGGAGAC
CTCCGCGCCCCGCAACCTCCCCTTCTACGAGCGGCTCGGCTTCACCGTCACCGCCGACGTCGAGGTGCCC
GAAGGACCGCGCACCTGGTGCATGACCCGCAAGCCCGGTGCCGGCGGCGGGTCCGGAGGAGAGGGCAGAG
GAAGTCTCCTAACATGCGGTGACGTGGAGGAGAATCCTGGCCCAATGAGCGAGCTGATTAAGGAGAACAT
GCACATGAAGCTGTACATGGAGGGCACCGTGGACAACCATCACTTCAAGTGCACATCCGAGGGCGAAGGC
AAGCCCTACGAGGGCACCCAGACCATGAGAATCAAGGTGGTCGAGGGCGGCCCTCTCCCCTTCGCCTTCG
ACATCCTGGCTACTAGCTTCCTCTACGGCAGCAAGACCTTCATCAACCACACCCAGGGCATCCCCGACTT
CTTCAAGCAGTCCTTCCCTGAGGGCTTCACATGGGAGAGAGTCACCACATACGAGGACGGGGGCGTGCTG
ACCGCTACCCAGGACACCAGCCTCCAGGACGGCTGCCTCATCTACAACGTCAAGATCAGAGGGGTGAACT
TCACATCCAACGGCCCTGTGATGCAGAAGAAAACACTCGGCTGGGAGGCCTTCACCGAGACGCTGTACCC
CGCTGACGGCGGCCTGGAAGGCAGAAACGACATGGCCCTGAAGCTCGTGGGCGGGAGCCATCTGATCGCA
AACATCAAGACCACATATAGATCCAAGAAACCCGCTAAGAACCTCAAGATGCCTGGCGTCTACTATGTGG
ACTACAGACTGGAAAGAATCAAGGAGGCCAACAACGAGACCTACGTCGAGCAGCACGAGGTGGCAGTGGC
CAGATACTGCGACCTCCCTAGCAAACTGGGGCACAAGCTTAATTGAGCGGCCGCTCAACCTCTGGATTAC
AAAATTTGTGAAAGATTGACTGGTATTCTTAACTATGTTGCTCCTTTTACGCTATGTGGATACGCTGCTT
TAATGCCTTTGTATCATGCTATTGCTTCCCGTATGGCTTTCATTTTCTCCTCCTTGTATAAATCCTGGTT
GCTGTCTCTTTATGAGGAGTTGTGGCCCGTTGTCAGGCAACGTGGCGTGGTGTGCACTGTGTTTGCTGAC
GCAACCCCCACTGGTTGGGGCATTGCCACCACCTGTCAGCTCCTTTCCGGGACTTTCGCTTTCCCCCTCC
CTATTGCCACGGCGGAACTCATCGCCGCCTGCCTTGCCCGCTGCTGGACAGGGGCTCGGCTGTTGGGCAC
TGACAATTCCGTGGTGTTGTCGGGGAAATCATCGTCCTTTCCTTGGCTGCTCGCCTGTGTTGCCACCTGG
ATTCTGCGCGGGACGTCCTTCTGCTACGTCCCTTCGGCCCTCAATCCAGCGGACCTTCCTTCCCGCGGCC
TGCTGCCGGCTCTGCGGCCTCTTCCGCGTCTACGCCTTCGCCCTCAGACGAGTCGGATCTCCCTTTGGGC
CGCCTCCCCGCAGGTACCTTTAAGACCAATGACTTACAAGGCAGCTGTAGATCTTAGCCACTTTTTAAAA
GAAAAGGGGGGACTGGAAGGGCTAATTCACTCCCAAAGAAGTCAAGATCTGCTTTTTGCCTGTACTGGGT
CTCTCTGGTTAGACCAGAGTCTCTCTGGTTAGACCAGATCTGAGCCTGGGAGCTCTCTGGCTAACTAGGG
AACCCACTGCTTAAGCCTCAATAAAGCTTGCCTTGAGTGCTTCAAGTAGTGTGTGCCCGTCTGTTGTGTG
ACTCTGGTAACTAGAGATCCCTCAGACCCTTTTAGTCAGTGTGGAAAATCTCTAGCAGTTTAAACCCGCT
GATCAGCCTCGACTGTGCCTTCTAGTTGCCAGCCATCTGTTGTTTGCCCCTCCCCCGTGCCTTCCTTGAC
CCTGGAAGGTGCCACTCCCACTGTCCTTTCCTAATAAAATGAGGAAATTGCATCGCATTGTCTGAGTAGG
TGTCATTCTATTCTGGGGGGTGGGGTGGGGCAGGACAGCAAGGGGGAGGATTGGGAAGTCAATAGCAGGC
ATGCTGGGGATGCGGTGGGCTCTATGGGCGGCCGTTAATTAAGCTTTTGTTCCCTTTAGTGAGGGTTAAT
TGCGCGCTTGGCGTAATCATGGTCATAGCTGTTTCCTGTGTGAAATTGTTATCCGCTCACAATTCCACAC
AACATACGAGCCGGGAGCATAAAGTGTAAAGCCTGGGGTGCCTAATGAGTGAGCTAACTCACATTAATTG
CGTTGCGCTCACTGCCCGCTTTCCAGTCGGGAAACCTGTCGTGCCAGCTGCATTAATGAATCGGCCAACG
CGCGGGGAGAGGCGGTTTGCGTATTGGGCGCTCTTCCGCTTCCTCGCTCACTGACTCGCTGCGCTCGGTC
GTTCGGCTGCGGCGAGCGGTATCAGCTCACTCAAAGGCGGTAATACGGTTATCCACAGAATCAGGGGATA
ACGCAGGAAAGAACATGTGAGCAAAAGGCCAGCAAAAGGCCAGGAACCGTAAAAAGGCCGCGTTGCTGGC
GTTTTTCCATAGGCTCCGCCCCCCTGACGAGCATCACAAAAATCGACGCTCAAGTCAGAGGTGGCGAAAC
CCGACAGGACTATAAAGATACCAGGCGTTTCCCCCTGGAAGCTCCCTCGTGCGCTCTCCTGTTCCGACCC
TGCCGCTTACCGGATACCTGTCCGCCTTTCTCCCTTCGGGAAGCGTGGCGCTTTCTCATAGCTCACGCTG
TAGGTATCTCAGTTCGGTGTAGGTCGTTCGCTCCAAGCTGGGCTGTGTGCACGAACCCCCCGTTCAGCCC
GACCGCTGCGCCTTATCCGGTAACTATCGTCTTGAGTCCAACCCGGTAAGACACGACTTATCGCCACTGG
CAGCAGCCACTGGTAACAGGATTAGCAGAGCGAGGTATGTAGGCGGTGCTACAGAGTTCTTGAAGTGGTG
GCCTAACTACGGCTACACTAGAAGAACAGTATTTGGTATCTGCGCTCTGCTGAAGCCAGTTACCTTCGGA
AAAAGAGTTGGTAGCTCTTGATCCGGCAAACAAACCACCGCTGGTAGCGGTGGTTTTTTTGTTTGCAAGC
AGCAGATTACGCGCAGAAAAAAAGGATCTCAAGAAGATCCTTTGATCTTTTCTACGGGGTCTGACGCTCA
GTGGAACGAAAACTCACGTTAAGGGATTTTGGTCATGAGATTATCAAAAAGGATCTTCACCTAGATCCTT
TTAAATTAAAAATGAAGTTTTAAATCAATCTAAAGTATATATGAGTAAACTTGGTCTGACAGTTACCAAT
GCTTAATCAGTGAGGCACCTATCTCAGCGATCTGTCTATTTCGTTCATCCATAGTTGCCTGACTCCCCGT
CGTGTAGATAACTACGATACGGGAGGGCTTACCATCTGGCCCCAGTGCTGCAATGATACCGCGAGACCCA
CGCTCACCGGCTCCAGATTTATCAGCAATAAACCAGCCAGCCGGAAGGGCCGAGCGCAGAAGTGGTCCTG
CAACTTTATCCGCCTCCATCCAGTCTATTAATTGTTGCCGGGAAGCTAGAGTAAGTAGTTCGCCAGTTAA
TAGTTTGCGCAACGTTGTTGCCATTGCTACAGGCATCGTGGTGTCACGCTCGTCGTTTGGTATGGCTTCA
TTCAGCTCCGGTTCCCAACGATCAAGGCGAGTTACATGATCCCCCATGTTGTGCAAAAAAGCGGTTAGCT
CCTTCGGTCCTCCGATCGTTGTCAGAAGTAAGTTGGCCGCAGTGTTATCACTCATGGTTATGGCAGCACT
GCATAATTCTCTTACTGTCATGCCATCCGTAAGATGCTTTTCTGTGACTGGTGAGTACTCAACCAAGTCA
TTCTGAGAATAGTGTATGCGGCGACCGAGTTGCTCTTGCCCGGCGTCAATACGGGATAATACCGCGCCAC
ATAGCAGAACTTTAAAAGTGCTCATCATTGGAAAACGTTCTTCGGGGCGAAAACTCTCAAGGATCTTACC
GCTGTTGAGATCCAGTTCGATGTAACCCACTCGTGCACCCAACTGATCTTCAGCATCTTTTACTTTCACC
AGCGTTTCTGGGTGAGCAAAAACAGGAAGGCAAAATGCCGCAAAAAAGGGAATAAGGGCGACACGGAAAT
GTTGAATACTCATACTCTTCCTTTTTCAATATTATTGAAGCATTTATCAGGGTTATTGTCTCATGAGCGG
ATACATATTTGAATGTATTTAGAAAAATAAACAAATAGGGGTTCCGCGCACATTTCCCCGAAAAGTGCCA
C
Features (pLannotate 1.2.2; 28 found; start..end, strand, type, name):
     30..458     -  rep_origin     f1 ori (sequence partly withheld): f1 bacteriophage origin of replication; arrow indicates direction of (+) strand synthesis
    463..618     -  CDS            lacZα (fragment): LacZα fragment of β-galactosidase; lacZ fragment
    626..644     +  promoter       T7 promoter: promoter for bacteriophage T7 RNA polymerase
    658..958     +  enhancer       CMV enhancer: human cytomegalovirus immediate early enhancer
    959..1158    +  promoter       CMV promoter: human cytomegalovirus (CMV) immediate early promoter
   1176..1356    +  LTR            5' LTR (truncated): truncated 5' long terminal repeat (LTR) from HIV-1
   1403..1528    +  misc_feature   HIV-1 Ψ: packaging signal of human immunodeficiency virus type 1
   1512..1850    +  CDS            HIV-1 gag (fragment): gag protein from human immunodeficiency virus 1; gag
   2027..2260    +  misc_feature   RRE: The Rev response element (RRE) of HIV-1 allows for Rev-dependent mRNA export from the nucleus to the cytoplasm.
   2637..2737    +  CDS            Rev (fragment): human immunodeficiency virus 1 (HIV-1) Rev protein; rev; enhances nuclear export of unspliced and incompletely spliced viral mRNAs
   2787..2904    +  misc_feature   cPPT/CTS: central polypurine tract and central termination sequence of HIV-1
   2979..3219    +  promoter       U6 promoter: RNA polymerase III promoter for human U6 snRNA
   3265..3332    +  misc_RNA       tracrRNA (fragment): trans-activating CRISPR RNA for the Streptococcus pyogenes CRISPR/Cas9 system
   3355..3854    +  promoter       PGK promoter: mouse phosphoglycerate kinase 1 promoter
   3894..4490    +  CDS            PuroR (fragment): puromycin N-acetyltransferase; pac from Streptomyces; confers resistance to puromycin
   4563..5261    +  CDS            TagBFP: TagBFP is a basic (constitutively fluorescent) blue fluorescent protein published in 2008, derived from Entacmaea quadricolor. It is reported to be a very rapidly-maturing monomer with very low acid sensitivity.
   5273..5859    +  misc_feature   WPRE: woodchuck hepatitis virus posttranscriptional regulatory element
   5853..5999    +  CDS            nef (fragment): NEF_HV1LA - Experimental evidence at protein level: Swiss-Prot protein existence level 1. Extracellular Nef protein targets CD4(+) T-lymphocytes for apoptosis by interacting with CXCR4 surface receptors. From Human immunodeficiency virus type 1 group M subtype B (isolate Lai) (HIV-1).
   6007..6185    +  LTR            5' LTR (truncated): truncated 5' long terminal repeat (LTR) from HIV-1
   6211..6322    +  polyA_signal   bGH poly(A) signal: bovine growth hormone polyadenylation signal
   6461..6479    -  promoter       T3 promoter: promoter for bacteriophage T3 RNA polymerase
   6524..6540    -  protein_bind   lac operator: The lac repressor binds to the lac operator to inhibit transcription in E. coli. This inhibition can be relieved by adding lactose or isopropyl-β-D-thiogalactopyranoside (IPTG). lac repressor encoded by lacI
   6548..6578    -  promoter       lac promoter: promoter for the E. coli lac operon
   6593..6614    -  protein_bind   CAP binding site: CAP binding activates transcription in the presence of cAMP. E. coli catabolite activator protein
   6627..6719    -  CDS            lacI (fragment): lac repressor; lacI; The lac repressor binds to the lac operator to inhibit transcription in E. coli. This inhibition can be relieved by adding lactose or isopropyl-β-D-thiogalactopyranoside (IPTG).
   6902..7490    -  rep_origin     ori: high-copy-number ColE1/pMB1/pBR322/pUC origin of replication
   7661..8521    -  CDS            AmpR: β-lactamase; bla; confers resistance to ampicillin, carbenicillin, and related antibiotics
   8522..8626    -  promoter       AmpR promoter: bla
