[The description below was written by a language model from this plasmid's Addgene catalogue record and pLannotate feature annotations shown in this document.]
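Description:
pKLV2-U6(gDmap1 v5)-PGK-Puro-BFP is a lentiviral CRISPR guide-RNA expression plasmid built on the pKLV2-U6gRNA5(BbsI)-PGKpuro2ABFP-W backbone. It carries a 19-nt synthetic spacer targeting Dmap1, cloned between two BbsI sites that were destroyed in the process. In bacteria it is maintained through a high-copy ColE1/pUC-type origin and selected with ampicillin via the β-lactamase gene. An f1 origin and remnants of a lacZα/lac promoter cloning region, flanked by T7 and T3 promoters, are also present in the backbone.

The viral portion has a CMV enhancer/promoter fused to a truncated HIV-1 5' LTR, which drives transcription of the genomic RNA in packaging cells. This is followed by the Ψ packaging signal with a gag fragment, the RRE for Rev-dependent nuclear export, and the cPPT/CTS. The downstream LTR is also annotated as truncated and is followed by a bGH polyadenylation signal. Between the LTRs sit two expression units. A human U6 RNA polymerase III promoter transcribes the Dmap1 spacer joined to a Streptococcus pyogenes Cas9 guide scaffold, annotated as a tracrRNA fragment. A mouse PGK promoter drives puromycin N-acetyltransferase and a modified TagBFP, which the backbone name indicates are linked by a 2A peptide. Transduced cells can therefore be selected with puromycin and tracked by blue fluorescence. A WPRE, altered to remove an internal BbsI site, follows the reporter to enhance transcript expression.

No Cas9 is encoded, so the nuclease must be supplied separately. The stated purpose is to express a gRNA against Dmap1, and the associated work concerned Dmap1 as a CRISPR knockout screen hit in the reprogramming and differentiation of cardiac progenitors.
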