Addgene plasmid #117144: pKLV2-U6(gDmap1 v5)-PGK-Puro-BFP
Purpose: Express gRNA vs Dmap1
Depositing lab: Kosuke Yusa. Depositing organization: Wellcome Sanger Institute. Publication: CRISPR-KO screen identifies Dmap1 as a regulator of chemically-induced reprogramming and differentiation of cardiac progenitors. Yu JSL, Palano G, Lim C, Moggio A, Drowley L, Plowright AT, Bohlooly-Y M, Rosen BS, Hansson EM, Wang QD, Yusa K. Stem Cells. 2019 Apr 1. doi: 10.1002/stem.3012. PubMed 30932271.
Backbone
  Vector backbone: pKLV2-U6gRNA5(BbsI)-PGKpuro2ABFP-W (Addgene: 67974)
  Backbone size w/o insert (bp): 8629
  Vector type: Lentiviral, CRISPR
Growth in bacteria
  Bacterial resistance: Ampicillin, 100 μg/mL
  Growth temperature: 30°C
  Growth strain: NEB Stable
  Copy number: High Copy
Gene/Insert
  Gene/Insert name: gDmap1 v5
  gRNA/shRNA sequence: GTCCAAGAAGGTTCGCCCT
  Species: Synthetic
  Insert size (bp): 19
  Mutation: Deleted BbsI site within WPRE, modified BFP
  Entrez Gene: Dmap1 (a.k.a. 1500016M21Rik, DNMAP1, DNMTAP1, Dmtap1, mKIAA1425)
  Promoter: human U6 promoter, mouse PGK promoter
  Cloning method: Restriction Enzyme; 5′ cloning site BbsI (destroyed during cloning); 3′ cloning site BbsI (destroyed during cloning)
Terms and licenses: Academic/Nonprofit Terms; Industry Terms: Not Available to Industry
How to cite: pKLV2-U6(gDmap1 v5)-PGK-Puro-BFP was a gift from Kosuke Yusa (Addgene plasmid # 117144 ; http://n2t.net/addgene:117144 ; RRID:Addgene_117144)
